Addgene plasmid #211385: pmCer-RPA32
Purpose: mammalian expression of human RPA32 N-terminally fused to mCerulean
Depositing lab: Helmut Pospiech. Depositing organization: Leibniz Institute on Aging - Fritz Lipmann Institute (FLI).
Backbone
  Vector backbone: mCerulean C1
  Vector type: Mammalian Expression
Growth in bacteria
  Bacterial resistance: Kanamycin, 50 μg/mL
  Growth temperature: 37°C
  Growth strain: DH5alpha
  Copy number: High Copy
Gene/Insert
  Gene/Insert name: RPA32 (alt name: RPA2)
  Species: H. sapiens (human)
  Entrez Gene: RPA2 (a.k.a. REPA2, RP-A p32, RP-A p34, RPA32)
  Tag / fusion protein: mCerulean (N terminal on insert)
  Cloning method: Restriction Enzyme; 5′ cloning site EcoRI (not destroyed); 3′ cloning site BamHI (not destroyed)
Terms and licenses: Academic/Nonprofit Terms; Industry Terms: Not Available to Industry
Depositor comments: generated by Julia Kutz (Leibniz Institute on Aging - Fritz Lipmann Institute, D-07745 Jena, Germany)
How to cite: pmCer-RPA32 was a gift from Helmut Pospiech (Addgene plasmid # 211385 ; http://n2t.net/addgene:211385 ; RRID:Addgene_211385)
