[The description below was written by a language model from this plasmid's Addgene catalogue record and pLannotate feature annotations shown in this document.]
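Description:
pmCer-RPA32 is a 5,526 bp mammalian expression plasmid built on the mCerulean C1 backbone, designed to produce human RPA32 (RPA2), the 32 kDa subunit of the heterotrimeric replication protein A complex, with the cyan fluorescent protein mCerulean fused to its N terminus. Transcription is driven by the human cytomegalovirus immediate early enhancer and promoter. The Cerulean coding sequence comes first, followed by a short remnant of the multiple cloning site that serves as a linker, and then the RPA2 open reading frame, which was inserted between EcoRI and BamHI sites that both remain intact. An SV40 polyadenylation signal terminates the transcript. The short large T antigen fragment annotated just upstream of it is probably part of the SV40-derived terminator region rather than a functional element.

The plasmid is maintained at high copy in E. coli through a ColE1/pUC-type origin and is selected with kanamycin. The single NeoR/KanR (Tn5 aminoglycoside phosphotransferase) gene sits behind tandem bacterial (bla) and SV40 early promoters and is followed by an HSV TK polyadenylation signal, so the same marker can also confer G418 resistance in mammalian cells. An f1 origin is present as well. The small ble and bGH poly(A) fragments in the annotation appear to be incidental partial matches in the backbone.

Because RPA binds and stabilises single-stranded DNA during replication and the DNA damage response, a fluorescent RPA32 fusion of this kind is suited to visualising the protein's localisation in transfected mammalian cells, although the record itself states only mammalian expression of the fusion as its purpose.
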