Features (pLannotate 1.2.2; 15 found; start..end, strand, type, name):
     66..369     +  enhancer       CMV enhancer: human cytomegalovirus immediate early enhancer
    370..573     +  promoter       CMV promoter: human cytomegalovirus (CMV) immediate early promoter
    618..1334    +  CDS            Cerulean: Cerulean is a basic (constitutively fluorescent) cyan fluorescent protein published in 2004, derived from Aequorea victoria. It has low acid sensitivity.
   1335..1372    +  misc_feature   MCS (fragment): multiple cloning site
   1377..2186    +  CDS            RPA2 (sequence withheld): RFA2_HUMAN - Also known as REPA2, RPA32, RPA34. Experimental evidence at protein level: Swiss-Prot protein existence level 1. As part of the heterotrimeric replication protein A complex (RPA/RP-A), binds and stabilizes single-stranded DNA intermediates, that form during DNA replication or upon DNA stress. It prevents their reannealing and in parallel, recruits and activates different proteins and complexes involved in DNA metabolism. Thereby, it plays an essential role both in DNA replication and the cellular response to DNA damage. In the cellular response to DNA damage, the RPA complex contr
   2212..2296    +  CDS            large T antigen (fragment): large T antigen from SV40 (simian virus 40)
   2319..2440    +  polyA_signal   SV40 poly(A) signal: SV40 polyadenylation signal
   2474..2902    -  rep_origin     f1 ori (sequence partly withheld): f1 bacteriophage origin of replication; arrow indicates direction of (+) strand synthesis
   2929..3033    +  promoter       AmpR promoter: bla
   3035..3392    +  promoter       SV40 promoter: SV40 enhancer and early promoter
   3427..4221    +  CDS            NeoR/KanR: aminoglycoside phosphotransferase from Tn5; aph(3')-II (or nptII); confers resistance to neomycin, kanamycin, and G418 (Geneticin®)
   4242..4394    +  CDS            ble (fragment): BLE_KLEPN - Experimental evidence at protein level: Swiss-Prot protein existence level 1. Binding protein with a strong affinity to the bleomycin family of antibiotics. Binds to CL990; an antimitotic-antibiotic compound. From Klebsiella pneumoniae.
   4453..4500    +  polyA_signal   HSV TK poly(A) signal: herpes simplex virus thymidine kinase polyadenylation signal (Cole and Stacy, 1985)
   4591..4607    -  polyA_signal   bGH poly(A) signal (fragment): bovine growth hormone polyadenylation signal
   4829..5417    +  rep_origin     ori: high-copy-number ColE1/pMB1/pBR322/pUC origin of replication
>Addgene plasmid #211385 | pmCer-RPA32 | addgene full sequence | sequence record 420500 | Addgene NGS Result
TGCATTAGTTATTAATAGTAATCAATTACGGGGTCATTAGTTCATAGCCCATATATGGAGTTCCGCGTTA
CATAACTTACGGTAAATGGCCCGCCTGGCTGACCGCCCAACGACCCCCGCCCATTGACGTCAATAATGAC
GTATGTTCCCATAGTAACGCCAATAGGGACTTTCCATTGACGTCAATGGGTGGAGTATTTACGGTAAACT
GCCCACTTGGCAGTACATCAAGTGTATCATATGCCAAGTACGCCCCCTATTGACGTCAATGACGGTAAAT
GGCCCGCCTGGCATTATGCCCAGTACATGACCTTATGGGACTTTCCTACTTGGCAGTACATCTACGTATT
AGTCATCGCTATTACCATGGTGATGCGGTTTTGGCAGTACATCAATGGGCGTGGATAGCGGTTTGACTCA
CGGGGATTTCCAAGTCTCCACCCCATTGACGTCAATGGGAGTTTGTTTTGGCACCAAAATCAACGGGACT
TTCCAAAATGTCGTAACAACTCCGCCCCATTGACGCAAATGGGCGGTAGGCGTGTACGGTGGGAGGTCTA
TATAAGCAGAGCTGGTTTAGTGAACCGTCAGATCCGCTAGCGCTACCGGTCGCCACCATGGTGAGCAAGG
GCGAGGAGCTGTTCACCGGGGTGGTGCCCATCCTGGTCGAGCTGGACGGCGACGTAAACGGCCACAAGTT
CAGCGTGTCCGGCGAGGGCGAGGGCGATGCCACCTACGGCAAGCTGACCCTGAAGTTCATCTGCACCACC
GGCAAGCTGCCCGTGCCCTGGCCCACCCTCGTGACCACCCTGACCTGGGGCGTGCAGTGCTTCGCCCGCT
ACCCCGACCACATGAAGCAGCACGACTTCTTCAAGTCCGCCATGCCCGAAGGCTACGTCCAGGAGCGCAC
CATCTTCTTCAAGGACGACGGCAACTACAAGACCCGCGCCGAGGTGAAGTTCGAGGGCGACACCCTGGTG
AACCGCATCGAGCTGAAGGGCATCGACTTCAAGGAGGACGGCAACATCCTGGGGCACAAGCTGGAGTACA
ACGCCATCAGCGACAACGTCTATATCACCGCCGACAAGCAGAAGAACGGCATCAAGGCCAACTTCAAGAT
CCGCCACAACATCGAGGACGGCAGCGTGCAGCTCGCCGACCACTACCAGCAGAACACCCCCATCGGCGAC
GGCCCCGTGCTGCTGCCCGACAACCACTACCTGAGCACCCAGTCCGCCCTGAGCAAAGACCCCAACGAGA
AGCGCGATCACATGGTCCTGCTGGAGTTCGTGACCGCCGCCGGGATCACTCTCGGCATGGACGAGCTGTA
CAAGTCCGGACTCAGATCTCGAGCTCAAGCTTCGAATTCTGCCACC
[810 nt withheld, positions 1377-2186]
TAAGGATCCACCGGATCTAGATAACTGATCATAATCAGCCATACCACATTTGTAGAGGTTTTACTTGCTT
TAAAAAACCTCCCACACCTCCCCCTGAACCTGAAACATAAAATGAATGCAATTGTTGTTGTTAACTTGTT
TATTGCAGCTTATAATGGTTACAAATAAAGCAATAGCATCACAAATTTCACAAATAAAGCATTTTTTTCA
CTGCATTCTAGTTGTGGTTTGTCCAAACTCATCAATGTATCTTAAGGCGTAAATTGTAAGCGTTAATATT
TTGTTAAAATTCGCGTTAAATTTTTGTTAAATCAGCTCATTTTTTAACCAATAGGCCGAAATCGGCAAAA
TCCCTTATAAATCAAAAGAATAGACCGAGATAGGGT
[37 nt withheld, positions 2573-2609]
AAAGAACGTGGACTCCAACGTCAAAGG
[49 nt withheld, positions 2637-2685]
T
[91 nt withheld, positions 2687-2777]
G
[124 nt withheld, positions 2779-2902]
CAGGTGGCACTTTTCGGGGAAATGTGCGCGGAACCCCTATTTGTTTATTTTTCTAAATACATTCAAATAT
GTATCCGCTCATGAGACAATAACCCTGATAAATGCTTCAATAATATTGAAAAAGGAAGAGTCCTGAGGCG
GAAAGAACCAGCTGTGGAATGTGTGTCAGTTAGGGTGTGGAAAGTCCCCAGGCTCCCCAGCAGGCAGAAG
TATGCAAAGCATGCATCTCAATTAGTCAGCAACCAGGTGTGGAAAGTCCCCAGGCTCCCCAGCAGGCAGA
AGTATGCAAAGCATGCATCTCAATTAGTCAGCAACCATAGTCCCGCCCCTAACTCCGCCCATCCCGCCCC
TAACTCCGCCCAGTTCCGCCCATTCTCCGCCCCATGGCTGACTAATTTTTTTTATTTATGCAGAGGCCGA
GGCCGCCTCGGCCTCTGAGCTATTCCAGAAGTAGTGAGGAGGCTTTTTTGGAGGCCTAGGCTTTTGCAAA
GATCGATCAAGAGACAGGATGAGGATCGTTTCGCATGATTGAACAAGATGGATTGCACGCAGGTTCTCCG
GCCGCTTGGGTGGAGAGGCTATTCGGCTATGACTGGGCACAACAGACAATCGGCTGCTCTGATGCCGCCG
TGTTCCGGCTGTCAGCGCAGGGGCGCCCGGTTCTTTTTGTCAAGACCGACCTGTCCGGTGCCCTGAATGA
ACTGCAAGACGAGGCAGCGCGGCTATCGTGGCTGGCCACGACGGGCGTTCCTTGCGCAGCTGTGCTCGAC
GTTGTCACTGAAGCGGGAAGGGACTGGCTGCTATTGGGCGAAGTGCCGGGGCAGGATCTCCTGTCATCTC
ACCTTGCTCCTGCCGAGAAAGTATCCATCATGGCTGATGCAATGCGGCGGCTGCATACGCTTGATCCGGC
TACCTGCCCATTCGACCACCAAGCGAAACATCGCATCGAGCGAGCACGTACTCGGATGGAAGCCGGTCTT
GTCGATCAGGATGATCTGGACGAAGAGCATCAGGGGCTCGCGCCAGCCGAACTGTTCGCCAGGCTCAAGG
CGAGCATGCCCGACGGCGAGGATCTCGTCGTGACCCATGGCGATGCCTGCTTGCCGAATATCATGGTGGA
AAATGGCCGCTTTTCTGGATTCATCGACTGTGGCCGGCTGGGTGTGGCGGACCGCTATCAGGACATAGCG
TTGGCTACCCGTGATATTGCTGAAGAGCTTGGCGGCGAATGGGCTGACCGCTTCCTCGTGCTTTACGGTA
TCGCCGCTCCCGATTCGCAGCGCATCGCCTTCTATCGCCTTCTTGACGAGTTCTTCTGAGCGGGACTCTG
GGGTTCGAAATGACCGACCAAGCGACGCCCAACCTGCCATCACGAGATTTCGATTCCACCGCCGCCTTCT
ATGAAAGGTTGGGCTTCGGAATCGTTTTCCGGGACGCCGGCTGGATGATCCTCCAGCGCGGGGATCTCAT
GCTGGAGTTCTTCGCCCACCCTAGGGGGAGGCTAACTGAAACACGGAAGGAGACAATACCGGAAGGAACC
CGCGCTATGACGGCAATAAAAAGACAGAATAAAACGCACGGTGTTGGGTCGTTTGTTCATAAACGCGGGG
TTCGGTCCCAGGGCTGGCACTCTGTCGATACCCCACCGAGACCCCATTGGGGCCAATACGCCCGCGTTTC
TTCCTTTTCCCCACCCCACCCCCCAAGTTCGGGTGAAGGCCCAGGGCTCGCAGCCAACGTCGGGGCGGCA
GGCCCTGCCATAGCCTCAGGTTACTCATATATACTTTAGATTGATTTAAAACTTCATTTTTAATTTAAAA
GGATCTAGGTGAAGATCCTTTTTGATAATCTCATGACCAAAATCCCTTAACGTGAGTTTTCGTTCCACTG
AGCGTCAGACCCCGTAGAAAAGATCAAAGGATCTTCTTGAGATCCTTTTTTTCTGCGCGTAATCTGCTGC
TTGCAAACAAAAAAACCACCGCTACCAGCGGTGGTTTGTTTGCCGGATCAAGAGCTACCAACTCTTTTTC
CGAAGGTAACTGGCTTCAGCAGAGCGCAGATACCAAATACTGTTCTTCTAGTGTAGCCGTAGTTAGGCCA
CCACTTCAAGAACTCTGTATCACCGCCTACATACCTCGCTCTGCTAATCCTGTTACCAGTGGCTGCTGCC
AGTGGCGATAAGTCGTGTCTTACCGGGTTGGACTCAAGACGATAGTTACCGGATAAGGCGCAGCGGTCGG
GCTGAACGGGGGGTTCGTGCACACAGCCCAGCTTGGAGCGAACGACCTACACCGAACTGAGATACCTACA
GCGTGAGCTATGAGAAAGCGCCACGCTTCCCGAAGGGAGAAAGGCGGACAGGTATCCGGTAAGCGGCAGG
GTCGGAACAGGAGAGCGCACGAGGGAGCTTCCAGGGGGAAACGCCTGGTATCTTTATAGTCCTGTCGGGT
TTCGCCACCTCTGACTTGAGCGTCGATTTTTGTGATGCTCGTCAGGGGGGCGGAGCCTATGGAAAAACGC
CAGCAACGCGGCCTTTTTACGGTTCCTGGCCTTTTGCTGGCCTTTTGCTCACATGTTCTTTCCTGCGTTA
TCCCCTGATTCTGTGGATAACCGTATTACCGCCA
